Addgene plasmid #157976: pAWp28-v1 scaffold
Purpose: (Empty Backbone) pBT264-U6p-{2xBbsI}-v1 sgRNA scaffold-{MfeI} Note: This plasmid is unstable. Screen multiple colonies to identify full length clones.
Depositing lab: Alan Siu Lun Wong. Depositing organization: University of Hong Kong. Publication: A Three-Way Combinatorial CRISPR Screen for Analyzing Interactions among Druggable Targets. Zhou P, Chan BKC, Wan YK, Yuen CTL, Choi GCG, Li X, Tong CSW, Zhong SSW, Sun J, Bao Y, Mak SYL, Chow MZY, Khaw JV, Leung SY, Zheng Z, Cheung LWT, Tan K, Wong KH, Chan HYE, Wong ASL. Cell Rep. 2020 Aug 11;32(6):108020. doi: 10.1016/j.celrep.2020.108020. PubMed 32783942.
Backbone
  Vector backbone: pBT264
Growth in bacteria
  Bacterial resistance: Ampicillin, 100 μg/mL
  Growth temperature: 37°C
  Growth strain: NEB Stable
  Growth instructions: This plasmid is susceptible to recombination. Screen multiple colonies to identify an intact, full-length clone before generating stocks and DNA preps.
  Copy number: High Copy
Terms and licenses: Academic/Nonprofit Terms; Industry Terms: Not Available to Industry
How to cite: pAWp28-v1 scaffold was a gift from Alan Siu Lun Wong (Addgene plasmid # 157976 ; http://n2t.net/addgene:157976 ; RRID:Addgene_157976)
