[The description below was written by a language model from this plasmid's Addgene catalogue record and pLannotate feature annotations shown in this document.]
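Description:
pAWp28-v1 scaffold is an empty sgRNA cloning and storage vector built on the pBT264 backbone, a small (about 4.4 kb) high-copy bacterial plasmid. It is propagated in E. coli through a ColE1/pUC-type origin and selected with ampicillin via the β-lactamase gene and its native promoter. The backbone also carries typical phagemid cloning-vector remnants: an f1 origin for single-stranded DNA production, a lac promoter/operator region with CAP binding site, fragments of lacI and lacZα, and flanking T3 and T7 phage promoters on either side of the cloning region.

The functional cassette consists of the human U6 RNA polymerase III promoter, followed by a pair of BbsI sites, the "v1" version of the Streptococcus pyogenes Cas9 guide RNA scaffold, and a downstream MfeI site. The two BbsI type IIS sites allow annealed oligonucleotides encoding a 20-nt spacer to be dropped in seamlessly between the U6 promoter and the scaffold, creating a complete sgRNA expression unit. The automated annotation matches the scaffold only as a fragment, consistent with it being a sequence variant of the standard scaffold, though the record does not specify how it differs. An SV40 polyadenylation signal is annotated just downstream of it.

According to the associated publication, the plasmid belongs to a toolkit for three-way combinatorial CRISPR screening of druggable target interactions. Variant scaffolds would plausibly serve to reduce repeated sequence when several sgRNA units are assembled together, but the record does not state this. The depositor notes that the plasmid is unstable and prone to recombination, so intact full-length clones need to be verified.
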