Features (pLannotate 1.2.2; 14 found; start..end, strand, type, name):
     21..125     +  promoter       AmpR promoter: bla
    126..986     +  CDS            AmpR: β-lactamase; bla; confers resistance to ampicillin, carbenicillin, and related antibiotics
   1157..1745    +  rep_origin     ori: high-copy-number ColE1/pMB1/pBR322/pUC origin of replication
   1928..2020    +  CDS            lacI (fragment): lac repressor; lacI; The lac repressor binds to the lac operator to inhibit transcription in E. coli. This inhibition can be relieved by adding lactose or isopropyl-β-D-thiogalactopyranoside (IPTG).
   2033..2054    +  protein_bind   CAP binding site: CAP binding activates transcription in the presence of cAMP. E. coli catabolite activator protein
   2069..2099    +  promoter       lac promoter: promoter for the E. coli lac operon
   2107..2123    +  protein_bind   lac operator: The lac repressor binds to the lac operator to inhibit transcription in E. coli. This inhibition can be relieved by adding lactose or isopropyl-β-D-thiogalactopyranoside (IPTG). lac repressor encoded by lacI
   2168..2186    +  promoter       T3 promoter: promoter for bacteriophage T3 RNA polymerase
   2714..2954    +  promoter       U6 promoter: RNA polymerase III promoter for human U6 snRNA
   3016..3072    +  misc_RNA       gRNA scaffold (fragment): guide RNA scaffold for the Streptococcus pyogenes CRISPR/Cas9 system
   3119..3200    +  polyA_signal   SV40 poly(A) signal: SV40 polyadenylation signal
   3731..3749    -  promoter       T7 promoter: promoter for bacteriophage T7 RNA polymerase
   3752..3909    +  CDS            lacZα (fragment): LacZα fragment of β-galactosidase; lacZ fragment
   3914..4342    +  rep_origin     f1 ori (sequence partly withheld): f1 bacteriophage origin of replication; arrow indicates direction of (+) strand synthesis
>Addgene plasmid #157976 | pAWp28-v1 scaffold | depositor full sequence | sequence record 304884 | pAWp28-v1 scaffold sequence 4374 bps
GCACTTTTCGGGGAAATGTGCGCGGAACCCCTATTTGTTTATTTTTCTAAATACATTCAAATATGTATCC
GCTCATGAGACAATAACCCTGATAAATGCTTCAATAATATTGAAAAAGGAAGAGTATGAGTATTCAACAT
TTCCGTGTCGCCCTTATTCCCTTTTTTGCGGCATTTTGCCTTCCTGTTTTTGCTCACCCAGAAACGCTGG
TGAAAGTAAAAGATGCTGAAGATCAGTTGGGTGCACGAGTGGGTTACATCGAACTGGATCTCAACAGCGG
TAAGATCCTTGAGAGTTTTCGCCCCGAAGAACGTTTTCCAATGATGAGCACTTTTAAAGTTCTGCTATGT
GGCGCGGTATTATCCCGTATTGACGCCGGGCAAGAGCAACTCGGTCGCCGCATACACTATTCTCAGAATG
ACTTGGTTGAGTACTCACCAGTCACAGAAAAGCATCTTACGGATGGCATGACAGTAAGAGAATTATGCAG
TGCTGCCATAACCATGAGTGATAACACTGCGGCCAACTTACTTCTGACAACGATCGGAGGACCGAAGGAG
CTAACCGCTTTTTTGCACAACATGGGGGATCATGTAACTCGCCTTGATCGTTGGGAACCGGAGCTGAATG
AAGCCATACCAAACGACGAGCGTGACACCACGATGCCTGTAGCAATGGCAACAACGTTGCGCAAACTATT
AACTGGCGAACTACTTACTCTAGCTTCCCGGCAACAATTAATAGACTGGATGGAGGCGGATAAAGTTGCA
GGACCACTTCTGCGCTCGGCCCTTCCGGCTGGCTGGTTTATTGCTGATAAATCTGGAGCCGGTGAGCGTG
GGTCTCGCGGTATCATTGCAGCACTGGGGCCAGATGGTAAGCCCTCCCGTATCGTAGTTATCTACACGAC
GGGGAGTCAGGCAACTATGGATGAACGAAATAGACAGATCGCTGAGATAGGTGCCTCACTGATTAAGCAT
TGGTAACTGTCAGACCAAGTTTACTCATATATACTTTAGATTGATTTAAAACTTCATTTTTAATTTAAAA
GGATCTAGGTGAAGATCCTTTTTGATAATCTCATGACCAAAATCCCTTAACGTGAGTTTTCGTTCCACTG
AGCGTCAGACCCCGTAGAAAAGATCAAAGGATCTTCTTGAGATCCTTTTTTTCTGCGCGTAATCTGCTGC
TTGCAAACAAAAAAACCACCGCTACCAGCGGTGGTTTGTTTGCCGGATCAAGAGCTACCAACTCTTTTTC
CGAAGGTAACTGGCTTCAGCAGAGCGCAGATACCAAATACTGTCCTTCTAGTGTAGCCGTAGTTAGGCCA
CCACTTCAAGAACTCTGTAGCACCGCCTACATACCTCGCTCTGCTAATCCTGTTACCAGTGGCTGCTGCC
AGTGGCGATAAGTCGTGTCTTACCGGGTTGGACTCAAGACGATAGTTACCGGATAAGGCGCAGCGGTCGG
GCTGAACGGGGGGTTCGTGCACACAGCCCAGCTTGGAGCGAACGACCTACACCGAACTGAGATACCTACA
GCGTGAGCTATGAGAAAGCGCCACGCTTCCCGAAGGGAGAAAGGCGGACAGGTATCCGGTAAGCGGCAGG
GTCGGAACAGGAGAGCGCACGAGGGAGCTTCCAGGGGGAAACGCCTGGTATCTTTATAGTCCTGTCGGGT
TTCGCCACCTCTGACTTGAGCGTCGATTTTTGTGATGCTCGTCAGGGGGGCGGAGCCTATGGAAAAACGC
CAGCAACGCGGCCTTTTTACGGTTCCTGGCCTTTTGCTGGCCTTTTGCTCACATGTTCTTTCCTGCGTTA
TCCCCTGATTCTGTGGATAACCGTATTACCGCCTTTGAGTGAGCTGATACCGCTCGCCGCAGCCGAACGA
CCGAGCGCAGCGAGTCAGTGAGCGAGGAAGCGGAAGAGCGCCCAATACGCAAACCGCCTCTCCCCGCGCG
TTGGCCGATTCATTAATGCAGCTGGCACGACAGGTTTCCCGACTGGAAAGCGGGCAGTGAGCGCAACGCA
ATTAATGTGAGTTAGCTCACTCATTAGGCACCCCAGGCTTTACACTTTATGCTTCCGGCTCGTATGTTGT
GTGGAATTGTGAGCGGATAACAATTTCACACAGGAAACAGCTATGACCATGATTACGCCAAGCTCGAAAT
TAACCCTCACTAAAGGGAACAAAAGCTGGAGCTGATTTAAATGGGGACAGCCCCCCCCCAAAGCCCCCAG
GGATGTAATTACGTCCCTCCCCCGCTAGGGGGCAGCAGCGAGCCGCCCGGGGCTCCGCTCCGGTCCGGCG
CTCCCCCCGCATCCCCGAGCCGGCAGCGTGCGGGGACAGCCCGGGCACGGGGAAGGTGGCACGGGATCGC
TTTCCTCTGAACGCTTCTCGCTGCTCTTTGAGCCTGCAGACACCTGGGGGGATACGGGGAAAAAGCTTTA
GGCTGAGTGCACGGGGACAGCCCCCCCCCAAAGCCCCCAGGGATGTAATTACGTCCCTCCCCCGCTAGGG
GGCAGCAGCGAGCCGCCCGGGGCTCCGCTCCGGTCCGGCGCTCCCCCCGCATCCCCGAGCCGGCAGCGTG
CGGGGACAGCCCGGGCACGGGGAAGGTGGCACGGGATCGCTTTCCTCTGAACGCTTCTCGCTGCTCTTTG
AGCCTGCAGACACCTGGGGGGATACGGGGAAAAAGCTTTAGGCTGAAGATCTAGAGGGCCTATTTCCCAT
GATTCCTTCATATTTGCATATACGATACAAGGCTGTTAGAGAGATAATTAGAATTAATTTGACTGTAAAC
ACAAAGATATTAGTACAAAATACGTGACGTAGAAAGTAATAATTTCTTGGGTAGTTTGCAGTTTTAAAAT
TATGTTTTAAAATGGACTATCATATGCTTACCGTAACTTGAAAGTATTTCGATTTCTTGGCTTTATATAT
CTTGTGGAAAGGACGAAACACCGGGTCTTCGCTGCACTCGAGTGCAGCGAAGACCTGTTTTAGAGGATGA
AAATCCAAGTTAAAATAAGGCTAGTCCGTTATCAACTTGAAAAAGTGGCACCGAGTCGGTGCTTTTTTGG
ATCCGCAACGGAATTCCTGACGCACAATTGTTGTTGTTAACTTGTTTATTGCAGCTTATAATGGTTACAA
ATAAAGCAATAGCATCACAAATTTCACAAATAAAGCATTTTTTTCACTGCCTCGAATCACTAGTGGGGAC
AGCCCCCCCCCAAAGCCCCCAGGGATGTAATTACGTCCCTCCCCCGCTAGGGGGCAGCAGCGAGCCGCCC
GGGGCTCCGCTCCGGTCCGGCGCTCCCCCCGCATCCCCGAGCCGGCAGCGTGCGGGGACAGCCCGGGCAC
GGGGAAGGTGGCACGGGATCGCTTTCCTCTGAACGCTTCTCGCTGCTCTTTGAGCCTGCAGACACCTGGG
GGGATACGGGGAAAAAGCTTTAGGCTGAGTGCACGGGGACAGCCCCCCCCCAAAGCCCCCAGGGATGTAA
TTACGTCCCTCCCCCGCTAGGGGGCAGCAGCGAGCCGCCCGGGGCTCCGCTCCGGTCCGGCGCTCCCCCC
GCATCCCCGAGCCGGCAGCGTGCGGGGACAGCCCGGGCACGGGGAAGGTGGCACGGGATCGCTTTCCTCT
GAACGCTTCTCGCTGCTCTTTGAGCCTGCAGACACCTGGGGGGATACGGGGAAAAAGCTTTAGGCTGAGG
CGCGCCTGTACCCAATTCGCCCTATAGTGAGTCGTATTACAATTCACTGGCCGTCGTTTTACAACGTCGT
GACTGGGAAAACCCTGGCGTTACCCAACTTAATCGCCTTGCAGCACATCCCCCTTTCGCCAGCTGGCGTA
ATAGCGAAGAGGCCCGCACCGATCGCCCTTCCCAACAGTTGCGCAGCCTGAATGGCGAATGGG
[124 nt withheld, positions 3914-4037]
C
[91 nt withheld, positions 4039-4129]
A
[49 nt withheld, positions 4131-4179]
CCTTTGACGTTGGAGTCCACGTTCTTT
[37 nt withheld, positions 4207-4243]
ACCCTATCTCGGTCTATTCTTTTGATTTATAAGGGATTTTGCCGATTTCGGCCTATTGGTTAAAAAATGA
GCTGATTTAACAAAAATTTAACGCGAATTTTAACAAAATATTAACGCTTACAATTTAGGTG
