Features (pLannotate 1.2.2; 14 found; start..end, strand, type, name):
     21..125     +  promoter       AmpR promoter: bla
    126..986     +  CDS            AmpR: β-lactamase; bla; confers resistance to ampicillin, carbenicillin, and related antibiotics
   1157..1745    +  rep_origin     ori: high-copy-number ColE1/pMB1/pBR322/pUC origin of replication
   1928..2020    +  CDS            lacI (fragment): lac repressor; lacI; The lac repressor binds to the lac operator to inhibit transcription in E. coli. This inhibition can be relieved by adding lactose or isopropyl-β-D-thiogalactopyranoside (IPTG).
   2033..2054    +  protein_bind   CAP binding site: CAP binding activates transcription in the presence of cAMP. E. coli catabolite activator protein
   2069..2099    +  promoter       lac promoter: promoter for the E. coli lac operon
   2107..2123    +  protein_bind   lac operator: The lac repressor binds to the lac operator to inhibit transcription in E. coli. This inhibition can be relieved by adding lactose or isopropyl-β-D-thiogalactopyranoside (IPTG). lac repressor encoded by lacI
   2168..2186    +  promoter       T3 promoter: promoter for bacteriophage T3 RNA polymerase
   2714..2954    +  promoter       U6 promoter: RNA polymerase III promoter for human U6 snRNA
   3016..3072    +  misc_RNA       gRNA scaffold (fragment): guide RNA scaffold for the Streptococcus pyogenes CRISPR/Cas9 system
   3119..3200    +  polyA_signal   SV40 poly(A) signal: SV40 polyadenylation signal
   3731..3749    -  promoter       T7 promoter: promoter for bacteriophage T7 RNA polymerase
   3752..3909    +  CDS            lacZα (fragment): LacZα fragment of β-galactosidase; lacZ fragment
   3914..4342    +  rep_origin     f1 ori (sequence partly withheld): f1 bacteriophage origin of replication; arrow indicates direction of (+) strand synthesis
>Addgene plasmid #157976 | pAWp28-v1 scaffold | addgene full sequence | sequence record 320628 | Addgene NGS Result
GCACTTTTCGGGGAAATGTGCGCGGAACCCCTATTTGTTTATTTTTCTAAATACATTCAAATATGTATCC
GCTCATGAGACAATAACCCTGATAAATGCTTCAATAATATTGAAAAAGGAAGAGTATGAGTATTCAACAT
TTCCGTGTCGCCCTTATTCCCTTTTTTGCGGCATTTTGCCTTCCTGTTTTTGCTCACCCAGAAACGCTGG
TGAAAGTAAAAGATGCTGAAGATCAGTTGGGTGCACGAGTGGGTTACATCGAACTGGATCTCAACAGCGG
TAAGATCCTTGAGAGTTTTCGCCCCGAAGAACGTTTTCCAATGATGAGCACTTTTAAAGTTCTGCTATGT
GGCGCGGTATTATCCCGTATTGACGCCGGGCAAGAGCAACTCGGTCGCCGCATACACTATTCTCAGAATG
ACTTGGTTGAGTACTCACCAGTCACAGAAAAGCATCTTACGGATGGCATGACAGTAAGAGAATTATGCAG
TGCTGCCATAACCATGAGTGATAACACTGCGGCCAACTTACTTCTGACAACGATCGGAGGACCGAAGGAG
CTAACCGCTTTTTTGCACAACATGGGGGATCATGTAACTCGCCTTGATCGTTGGGAACCGGAGCTGAATG
AAGCCATACCAAACGACGAGCGTGACACCACGATGCCTGTAGCAATGGCAACAACGTTGCGCAAACTATT
AACTGGCGAACTACTTACTCTAGCTTCCCGGCAACAATTAATAGACTGGATGGAGGCGGATAAAGTTGCA
GGACCACTTCTGCGCTCGGCCCTTCCGGCTGGCTGGTTTATTGCTGATAAATCTGGAGCCGGTGAGCGTG
GGTCTCGCGGTATCATTGCAGCACTGGGGCCAGATGGTAAGCCCTCCCGTATCGTAGTTATCTACACGAC
GGGGAGTCAGGCAACTATGGATGAACGAAATAGACAGATCGCTGAGATAGGTGCCTCACTGATTAAGCAT
TGGTAACTGTCAGACCAAGTTTACTCATATATACTTTAGATTGATTTAAAACTTCATTTTTAATTTAAAA
GGATCTAGGTGAAGATCCTTTTTGATAATCTCATGACCAAAATCCCTTAACGTGAGTTTTCGTTCCACTG
AGCGTCAGACCCCGTAGAAAAGATCAAAGGATCTTCTTGAGATCCTTTTTTTCTGCGCGTAATCTGCTGC
TTGCAAACAAAAAAACCACCGCTACCAGCGGTGGTTTGTTTGCCGGATCAAGAGCTACCAACTCTTTTTC
CGAAGGTAACTGGCTTCAGCAGAGCGCAGATACCAAATACTGTTCTTCTAGTGTAGCCGTAGTTAGGCCA
CCACTTCAAGAACTCTGTAGCACCGCCTACATACCTCGCTCTGCTAATCCTGTTACCAGTGGCTGCTGCC
AGTGGCGATAAGTCGTGTCTTACCGGGTTGGACTCAAGACGATAGTTACCGGATAAGGCGCAGCGGTCGG
GCTGAACGGGGGGTTCGTGCACACAGCCCAGCTTGGAGCGAACGACCTACACCGAACTGAGATACCTACA
GCGTGAGCTATGAGAAAGCGCCACGCTTCCCGAAGGGAGAAAGGCGGACAGGTATCCGGTAAGCGGCAGG
GTCGGAACAGGAGAGCGCACGAGGGAGCTTCCAGGGGGAAACGCCTGGTATCTTTATAGTCCTGTCGGGT
TTCGCCACCTCTGACTTGAGCGTCGATTTTTGTGATGCTCGTCAGGGGGGCGGAGCCTATGGAAAAACGC
CAGCAACGCGGCCTTTTTACGGTTCCTGGCCTTTTGCTGGCCTTTTGCTCACATGTTCTTTCCTGCGTTA
TCCCCTGATTCTGTGGATAACCGTATTACCGCCTTTGAGTGAGCTGATACCGCTCGCCGCAGCCGAACGA
CCGAGCGCAGCGAGTCAGTGAGCGAGGAAGCGGAAGAGCGCCCAATACGCAAACCGCCTCTCCCCGCGCG
TTGGCCGATTCATTAATGCAGCTGGCACGACAGGTTTCCCGACTGGAAAGCGGGCAGTGAGCGCAACGCA
ATTAATGTGAGTTAGCTCACTCATTAGGCACCCCAGGCTTTACACTTTATGCTTCCGGCTCGTATGTTGT
GTGGAATTGTGAGCGGATAACAATTTCACACAGGAAACAGCTATGACCATGATTACGCCAAGCTCGAAAT
TAACCCTCACTAAAGGGAACAAAAGCTGGAGCTGATTTAAATGGGGACAGCCCCCCCCCAAAGCCCCCAG
GGATGTAATTACGTCCCTCCCCCGCTAGGGGGCAGCAGCGAGCCGCCCGGGGCTCCGCTCCGGTCCGGCG
CTCCCCCCGCATCCCCGAGCCGGCAGCGTGCGGGGACAGCCCGGGCACGGGGAAGGTGGCACGGGATCGC
TTTCCTCTGAACGCTTCTCGCTGCTCTTTGAGCCTGCAGACACCTGGGGGGATACGGGGAAAAAGCTTTA
GGCTGAGTGCACGGGGACAGCCCCCCCCCAAAGCCCCCAGGGATGTAATTACGTCCCTCCCCCGCTAGGG
GGCAGCAGCGAGCCGCCCGGGGCTCCGCTCCGGTCCGGCGCTCCCCCCGCATCCCCGAGCCGGCAGCGTG
CGGGGACAGCCCGGGCACGGGGAAGGTGGCACGGGATCGCTTTCCTCTGAACGCTTCTCGCTGCTCTTTG
AGCCTGCAGACACCTGGGGGGATACGGGGAAAAAGCTTTAGGCTGAAGATCTAGAGGGCCTATTTCCCAT
GATTCCTTCATATTTGCATATACGATACAAGGCTGTTAGAGAGATAATTAGAATTAATTTGACTGTAAAC
ACAAAGATATTAGTACAAAATACGTGACGTAGAAAGTAATAATTTCTTGGGTAGTTTGCAGTTTTAAAAT
TATGTTTTAAAATGGACTATCATATGCTTACCGTAACTTGAAAGTATTTCGATTTCTTGGCTTTATATAT
CTTGTGGAAAGGACGAAACACCGGGTCTTCGCTGCACTCGAGTGCAGCGAAGACCTGTTTTAGAGGATGA
AAATCCAAGTTAAAATAAGGCTAGTCCGTTATCAACTTGAAAAAGTGGCACCGAGTCGGTGCTTTTTTGG
ATCCGCAACGGAATTCCTGACGCACAATTGTTGTTGTTAACTTGTTTATTGCAGCTTATAATGGTTACAA
ATAAAGCAATAGCATCACAAATTTCACAAATAAAGCATTTTTTTCACTGCCTCGAATCACTAGTGGGGAC
AGCCCCCCCCCAAAGCCCCCAGGGATGTAATTACGTCCCTCCCCCGCTAGGGGGCAGCAGCGAGCCGCCC
GGGGCTCCGCTCCGGTCCGGCGCTCCCCCCGCATCCCCGAGCCGGCAGCGTGCGGGGACAGCCCGGGCAC
GGGGAAGGTGGCACGGGATCGCTTTCCTCTGAACGCTTCTCGCTGCTCTTTGAGCCTGCAGACACCTGGG
GGGATACGGGGAAAAAGCTTTAGGCTGAGTGCACGGGGACAGCCCCCCCCCAAAGCCCCCAGGGATGTAA
TTACGTCCCTCCCCCGCTAGGGGGCAGCAGCGAGCCGCCCGGGGCTCCGCTCCGGTCCGGCGCTCCCCCC
GCATCCCCGAGCCGGCAGCGTGCGGGGACAGCCCGGGCACGGGGAAGGTGGCACGGGATCGCTTTCCTCT
GAACGCTTCTCGCTGCTCTTTGAGCCTGCAGACACCTGGGGGGATACGGGGAAAAAGCTTTAGGCTGAGG
CGCGCCTGTACCCAATTCGCCCTATAGTGAGTCGTATTACAATTCACTGGCCGTCGTTTTACAACGTCGT
GACTGGGAAAACCCTGGCGTTACCCAACTTAATCGCCTTGCAGCACATCCCCCTTTCGCCAGCTGGCGTA
ATAGCGAAGAGGCCCGCACCGATCGCCCTTCCCAACAGTTGCGCAGCCTGAATGGCGAATGGG
[124 nt withheld, positions 3914-4037]
C
[91 nt withheld, positions 4039-4129]
A
[49 nt withheld, positions 4131-4179]
CCTTTGACGTTGGAGTCCACGTTCTTT
[37 nt withheld, positions 4207-4243]
ACCCTATCTCGGTCTATTCTTTTGATTTATAAGGGATTTTGCCGATTTCGGCCTATTGGTTAAAAAATGA
GCTGATTTAACAAAAATTTAACGCGAATTTTAACAAAATATTAACGCTTACAATTTAGGTG
